Addgene plasmid #8894: Gal4 PGC1 alpha 1-550
Depositing lab: Bruce Spiegelman. Depositing organization: Dana-Farber Cancer Institute. Publication: Activation of PPARgamma coactivator-1 through transcription factor docking. Puigserver P, Adelmant G, Wu Z, Fan M, Xu J, O'Malley B, Spiegelman BM. Science 1999 Nov 12;286(5443):1368-71. 10.1126/science.286.5443.1368 PubMed 10558993.
Backbone
  Vector backbone: pCMX Gal4
  Backbone size w/o insert (bp): 4500
  Vector type: Mammalian Expression
Growth in bacteria
  Bacterial resistance: Ampicillin, 100 μg/mL
  Growth temperature: 37°C
  Growth strain: DH5alpha
  Copy number: High Copy
Gene/Insert
  Gene/Insert name: PGC-1 alpha (alt names: PPAR gamma coactivator 1; PGC1a)
  Species: M. musculus (mouse)
  Insert size (bp): 1650
  Mutation: amino acids 1-550 of PGC-1 alpha
  GenBank ID: NM_008904
  Entrez Gene: Ppargc1a (a.k.a. A830037N07Rik, Gm11133, PGC-1, PPARGC-1-alpha, Pgc-1alpha, Pgc1, Pgco1, Ppargc1)
  Tag / fusion protein: Gal4 DBD (N terminal on backbone)
  Cloning method: Restriction Enzyme; 5′ cloning site SalI (not destroyed); 3′ cloning site EcoRV (not destroyed)
  Sequencing primers: 5′ GAGTAGTAACAAAGGTCAA
Terms and licenses: Academic/Nonprofit Terms; Industry Terms: Not Available to Industry
Depositor comments: PGC1(1-550) was cloned downstream of the Gal4 DNA binding domain.
How to cite: Gal4 PGC1 alpha 1-550 was a gift from Bruce Spiegelman (Addgene plasmid # 8894 ; http://n2t.net/addgene:8894 ; RRID:Addgene_8894)
