[The description below was written by a language model from this plasmid's Addgene catalogue record.]
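Description:
Gal4 PGC1 alpha 1-550 is a mammalian expression plasmid built on the pCMX Gal4 backbone (about 4.5 kb without insert). It is propagated in E. coli as a high-copy plasmid under ampicillin selection. The record does not list a mammalian selection marker, the origin of replication, or the promoter explicitly; the pCMX name suggests a CMV-driven expression cassette, but this is not stated in the catalogue fields, and no feature table is available to confirm the regulatory elements.

The payload is a roughly 1.65 kb fragment of mouse Ppargc1a encoding amino acids 1-550 of PGC-1 alpha (PPAR gamma coactivator 1), a C-terminally truncated version of the coactivator. It was inserted by restriction cloning between SalI and EcoRV sites, both of which are retained, directly downstream of the backbone-encoded Gal4 DNA-binding domain. The expressed product is therefore an N-terminal Gal4 DBD fusion. The Gal4 DBD tethers the PGC-1 alpha fragment to Gal4 upstream activating sequences, so that any intrinsic transcriptional activation function in the fused region can be read out from a co-transfected UAS-driven reporter, independently of the coactivator's normal recruitment by nuclear receptors or other transcription factors.

Constructs of this type are typically used in transient transfection assays to map activation and regulatory domains by comparing truncations. This is consistent with the associated work on how docking to transcription factors activates PGC-1, although the record does not describe the specific experiments done with this fragment.
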