>Addgene plasmid #8894 | Gal4 PGC1 alpha 1-550 | addgene partial sequence | sequence record 17468 | 8894 with Gal4 Nterm
GTCATTCGGGAGCTGGATGGCTTGGGACATGTGCAGCCAAGACTCTGTATGGAGTGACATAGAGTGTGCT
GCTCTGGTTGGTGAGGACCAGCCTCTTTGCCCAGATCTTCCTGAACTTGACCTTTCTGAACTTGATGTGA
ATGACTTGGATACAGACAGCTTTCTGGGTGGATTGAAGTGGTGTAGCGACCAATCGGAAATCATATCCAA
CCAGTACAACAATGAGCCTGCGAACATATTTGAGAAGATAGATGAAGAGAATGAGGCAAACTTGCTAGCG
GTCCTCACAGAGACACTGGACAGTCTCCCCGTGGATGAAGACGGATTGCCCTCATTTGATGCACTGACAG
ATGGAGCCGTGACCACTGACAACGAGGCCAGTCCTTCCTCCATGCCTGACGGCACCCCTCCCCCTCAGGA
GGCAGAAGAGCCGTCTCTACTTAAGAAGCTCTTACTGGCACCAGCCAACACTCAGCTCAGCTACAATGAA
TGCAGCGGTCTTAGCACTCAGAACCATGCAGCAAACCACACCCACAGGATCAGAACAAACCCTGCCATTG
TTAAGACCGAGAATTCATGGAGCAATAAAGCGAAGAGCATTTGTCAACAGCAAAAGCCACAAAGACGTCC
CTGCTCAGAGCTTCTCAAGTATCTGACCACAAACGATGACCCTCCTCACA
